Addgene plasmid #178286: pET21a-trAtCCD8(pYL735)
Purpose: Expresses trAtCCD8 in E. coli. pET21a carrying N-terminus 56 amino-acid truncated CCD8 from Arabidopsis
Depositing lab: Yanran Li. Depositing organization: University of California, Riverside. Publication: Establishment of strigolactone-producing bacterium-yeast consortium. Wu S, Ma X, Zhou A, Valenzuela A, Zhou K, Li Y. Sci Adv. 2021 Sep 17;7(38):eabh4048. doi: 10.1126/sciadv.abh4048. Epub 2021 Sep 17. PubMed 34533983.
Backbone
  Vector backbone: pET21a
  Backbone manufacturer: Novagen
  Backbone size w/o insert (bp): 5443
  Total vector size (bp): 6930
  Vector type: Bacterial Expression
Growth in bacteria
  Bacterial resistance: Ampicillin, 100 μg/mL
  Growth temperature: 37°C
  Growth strain: DH5alpha
  Copy number: High Copy
Gene/Insert
  Gene/Insert name: trAtCCD8 (alt name: N-terminus 56 amino-acid truncated CCD8 from Arabidopsis)
  Species: A. thaliana
  Insert size (bp): 1548
  GenBank ID: NP_195007.2
  Promoter: T7
  Cloning method: Gibson Cloning
  Sequencing primers: 5′ T7 primer; 3′ T7 terminator primer
Terms and licenses: Academic/Nonprofit Terms; Industry Terms: Not Available to Industry
How to cite: pET21a-trAtCCD8(pYL735) was a gift from Yanran Li (Addgene plasmid # 178286 ; http://n2t.net/addgene:178286 ; RRID:Addgene_178286)
