[The description below was written by a language model from this plasmid's Addgene catalogue record and pLannotate feature annotations shown in this document.]
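Description:
pET21a-trAtCCD8(pYL735) is a bacterial expression plasmid built on the Novagen pET21a backbone, about 6.9 kb in total, for producing a truncated Arabidopsis thaliana carotenoid cleavage dioxygenase 8 (CCD8, also known as MAX4) in E. coli. It replicates from a ColE1/pBR322-type origin accompanied by the bom region and the rop gene. It is selected with ampicillin through the β-lactamase gene and its own promoter, and the catalogue lists it as high copy. An f1 phage origin is also present, along with short residual fragments of the pBR322 tetracycline resistance gene that are not functional markers.

The insert, introduced by Gibson cloning, encodes CCD8 lacking its N-terminal 56 amino acids. It sits downstream of a T7 promoter with an adjacent lac operator and the T7 gene 10 ribosome binding site, and is followed by a T7 terminator. The plasmid-borne lacI gene supplies lac repressor, so transcription depends on T7 RNA polymerase from the host and can be induced with IPTG. A short His-tag coding sequence of six codons lies just after the CCD8 reading frame, consistent with the C-terminal His tag of pET21a, although the record does not state whether it is fused in frame. The small "SET1" hit further downstream is probably a homology match to vector sequence near the terminator rather than a deliberate solubility tag.

CCD8 acts in strigolactone biosynthesis, converting the 9-cis-10'-apo-β-carotenal produced by CCD7 into carlactone. The associated work concerns a strigolactone-producing bacterium–yeast consortium, in which this plasmid provides the CCD8 step in the E. coli partner.
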