Features (pLannotate 1.2.2; 19 found; start..end, strand, type, name):
      1..589     +  rep_origin     ori: high-copy-number ColE1/pMB1/pBR322/pUC origin of replication
    775..914     -  misc_feature   bom: basis of mobility region from pBR322
   1016..1207    -  CDS            rop: Rop protein, which maintains plasmids at low copy number; rop
   1224..1604    +  CDS            YPB1_ECOLX: Protein predicted: Swiss-Prot protein existence level 4. From Escherichia coli.
   1676..1967    -  CDS            TcR (fragment): tetracycline efflux protein; tet; confers resistance to tetracycline
   1982..2003    -  protein_bind   CAP binding site: CAP binding activates transcription in the presence of cAMP. E. coli catabolite activator protein
   2016..3098    -  CDS            lacI: lac repressor; lacI; The lac repressor binds to the lac operator to inhibit transcription in E. coli. This inhibition can be relieved by adding lactose or isopropyl-β-D-thiogalactopyranoside (IPTG).
   3099..3176    -  promoter       lacI promoter: lacI
   3184..3463    -  CDS            TcR (fragment): tetracycline efflux protein; tet; confers resistance to tetracycline
   3485..3503    +  promoter       T7 promoter: promoter for bacteriophage T7 RNA polymerase
   3504..3528    +  protein_bind   lac operator: The lac repressor binds to the lac operator to inhibit transcription in E. coli. This inhibition can be relieved by adding lactose or isopropyl-β-D-thiogalactopyranoside (IPTG). lac repressor encoded by lacI
   3543..3565    +  RBS            RBS: efficient ribosome binding site from bacteriophage T7 gene 10 (Olins and Rangwala, 1989)
   3576..5117    +  CDS            CCD8 (fragment): CCD8_ARATH - Also known as MAX4, NCED8. Experimental evidence at protein level: Swiss-Prot protein existence level 1. Involved in strigolactones biosynthesis by cleaving the C(27) 9-cis-10'-apo-beta-carotenal produced by CCD7. Produces the C(19) carlactone and a C(8) hydroxyaldehyde. Also shows lower activity with all-trans-10'-apo-beta-carotenal producing a C(9) dialdehyde and the C(18) 13-apo-beta-carotenone. Strigolactones are hormones that inhibit tillering and shoot branching through the MAX-dependent pathway, contribute to the regulation of shoot architectural response to phosphate-limit
   5142..5159    +  CDS            9xHis (fragment): 9xHis affinity tag
   5169..5218    +  CDS            SET1 (fragment): solubility-enhancement tag derived from T7 phage gene 10B
   5226..5273    +  terminator     T7 terminator: transcription terminator for bacteriophage T7 RNA polymerase
   5310..5738    +  rep_origin     f1 ori (sequence partly withheld): f1 bacteriophage origin of replication; arrow indicates direction of (+) strand synthesis
   5791..5895    +  promoter       AmpR promoter: bla
   5896..6756    +  CDS            AmpR: β-lactamase; bla; confers resistance to ampicillin, carbenicillin, and related antibiotics
>Addgene plasmid #178286 | pET21a-trAtCCD8(pYL735) | addgene full sequence | sequence record 364873 | Addgene NGS Result
TTGAGATCCTTTTTTTCTGCGCGTAATCTGCTGCTTGCAAACAAAAAAACCACCGCTACCAGCGGTGGTT
TGTTTGCCGGATCAAGAGCTACCAACTCTTTTTCCGAAGGTAACTGGCTTCAGCAGAGCGCAGATACCAA
ATACTGTCCTTCTAGTGTAGCCGTAGTTAGGCCACCACTTCAAGAACTCTGTAGCACCGCCTACATACCT
CGCTCTGCTAATCCTGTTACCAGTGGCTGCTGCCAGTGGCGATAAGTCGTGTCTTACCGGGTTGGACTCA
AGACGATAGTTACCGGATAAGGCGCAGCGGTCGGGCTGAACGGGGGGTTCGTGCACACAGCCCAGCTTGG
AGCGAACGACCTACACCGAACTGAGATACCTACAGCGTGAGCTATGAGAAAGCGCCACGCTTCCCGAAGG
GAGAAAGGCGGACAGGTATCCGGTAAGCGGCAGGGTCGGAACAGGAGAGCGCACGAGGGAGCTTCCAGGG
GGAAACGCCTGGTATCTTTATAGTCCTGTCGGGTTTCGCCACCTCTGACTTGAGCGTCGATTTTTGTGAT
GCTCGTCAGGGGGGCGGAGCCTATGGAAAAACGCCAGCAACGCGGCCTTTTTACGGTTCCTGGCCTTTTG
CTGGCCTTTTGCTCACATGTTCTTTCCTGCGTTATCCCCTGATTCTGTGGATAACCGTATTACCGCCTTT
GAGTGAGCTGATACCGCTCGCCGCAGCCGAACGACCGAGCGCAGCGAGTCAGTGAGCGAGGAAGCGGAAG
AGCGCCTGATGCGGTATTTTCTCCTTACGCATCTGTGCGGTATTTCACACCGCAATGGTGCACTCTCAGT
ACAATCTGCTCTGATGCCGCATAGTTAAGCCAGTATACACTCCGCTATCGCTACGTGACTGGGTCATGGC
TGCGCCCCGACACCCGCCAACACCCGCTGACGCGCCCTGACGGGCTTGTCTGCTCCCGGCATCCGCTTAC
AGACAAGCTGTGACCGTCTCCGGGAGCTGCATGTGTCAGAGGTTTTCACCGTCATCACCGAAACGCGCGA
GGCAGCTGCGGTAAAGCTCATCAGCGTGGTCGTGAAGCGATTCACAGATGTCTGCCTGTTCATCCGCGTC
CAGCTCGTTGAGTTTCTCCAGAAGCGTTAATGTCTGGCTTCTGATAAAGCGGGCCATGTTAAGGGCGGTT
TTTTCCTGTTTGGTCACTGATGCCTCCGTGTAAGGGGGATTTCTGTTCATGGGGGTAATGATACCGATGA
AACGAGAGAGGATGCTCACGATACGGGTTACTGATGATGAACATGCCCGGTTACTGGAACGTTGTGAGGG
TAAACAACTGGCGGTATGGATGCGGCGGGACCAGAGAAAAATCACTCAGGGTCAATGCCAGCGCTTCGTT
AATACAGATGTAGGTGTTCCACAGGGTAGCCAGCAGCATCCTGCGATGCAGATCCGGAACATAATGGTGC
AGGGCGCTGACTTCCGCGTTTCCAGACTTTACGAAACACGGAAACCGAAGACCATTCATGTTGTTGCTCA
GGTCGCAGACGTTTTGCAGCAGCAGTCGCTTCACGTTCGCTCGCGTATCGGTGATTCATTCTGCTAACCA
GTAAGGCAACCCCGCCAGCCTAGCCGGGTCCTCAACGACAGGAGCACGATCATGCGCACCCGTGGGGCCG
CCATGCCGGCGATAATGGCCTGCTTCTCGCCGAAACGTTTGGTGGCGGGACCAGTGACGAAGGCTTGAGC
GAGGGCGTGCAAGATTCCGAATACCGCAAGCGACAGGCCGATCATCGTCGCGCTCCAGCGAAAGCGGTCC
TCGCCGAAAATGACCCAGAGCGCTGCCGGCACCTGTCCTACGAGTTGCATGATAAAGAAGACAGTCATAA
GTGCGGCGACGATAGTCATGCCCCGCGCCCACCGGAAGGAGCTGACTGGGTTGAAGGCTCTCAAGGGCAT
CGGTCGAGATCCCGGTGCCTAATGAGTGAGCTAACTTACATTAATTGCGTTGCGCTCACTGCCCGCTTTC
CAGTCGGGAAACCTGTCGTGCCAGCTGCATTAATGAATCGGCCAACGCGCGGGGAGAGGCGGTTTGCGTA
TTGGGCGCCAGGGTGGTTTTTCTTTTCACCAGTGAGACGGGCAACAGCTGATTGCCCTTCACCGCCTGGC
CCTGAGAGAGTTGCAGCAAGCGGTCCACGCTGGTTTGCCCCAGCAGGCGAAAATCCTGTTTGATGGTGGT
TAACGGCGGGATATAACATGAGCTGTCTTCGGTATCGTCGTATCCCACTACCGAGATATCCGCACCAACG
CGCAGCCCGGACTCGGTAATGGCGCGCATTGCGCCCAGCGCCATCTGATCGTTGGCAACCAGCATCGCAG
TGGGAACGATGCCCTCATTCAGCATTTGCATGGTTTGTTGAAAACCGGACATGGCACTCCAGTCGCCTTC
CCGTTCCGCTATCGGCTGAATTTGATTGCGAGTGAGATATTTATGCCAGCCAGCCAGACGCAGACGCGCC
GAGACAGAACTTAATGGGCCCGCTAACAGCGCGATTTGCTGGTGACCCAATGCGACCAGATGCTCCACGC
CCAGTCGCGTACCGTCTTCATGGGAGAAAATAATACTGTTGATGGGTGTCTGGTCAGAGACATCAAGAAA
TAACGCCGGAACATTAGTGCAGGCAGCTTCCACAGCAATGGCATCCTGGTCATCCAGCGGATAGTTAATG
ATCAGCCCACTGACGCGTTGCGCGAGAAGATTGTGCACCGCCGCTTTACAGGCTTCGACGCCGCTTCGTT
CTACCATCGACACCACCACGCTGGCACCCAGTTGATCGGCGCGAGATTTAATCGCCGCGACAATTTGCGA
CGGCGCGTGCAGGGCCAGACTGGAGGTGGCAACGCCAATCAGCAACGACTGTTTGCCCGCCAGTTGTTGT
GCCACGCGGTTGGGAATGTAATTCAGCTCCGCCATCGCCGCTTCCACTTTTTCCCGCGTTTTCGCAGAAA
CGTGGCTGGCCTGGTTCACCACGCGGGAAACGGTCTGATAAGAGACACCGGCATACTCTGCGACATCGTA
TAACGTTACTGGTTTCACATTCACCACCCTGAATTGACTCTCTTCCGGGCGCTATCATGCCATACCGCGA
AAGGTTTTGCGCCATTCGATGGTGTCCGGGATCTCGACGCTCTCCCTTATGCGACTCCTGCATTAGGAAG
CAGCCCAGTAGTAGGTTGAGGCCGTTGAGCACCGCCGCCGCAAGGAATGGTGCATGCAAGGAGATGGCGC
CCAACAGTCCCCCGGCCACGGGGCCTGCCACCATACCCACGCCGAAACAAGCGCTCATGAGCCCGAAGTG
GCGAGCCCGATCTTCCCCATCGGTGATGTCGGCGATATAGGCGCCAGCAACCGCACCTGTGGCGCCGGTG
ATGCCGGCCACGATGCGTCCGGCGTAGAGGATCGAGATCTCGATCCCGCGAAATTAATACGACTCACTAT
AGGGGAATTGTGAGCGGATAACAATTCCCCTCTAGAAATAATTTTGTTTAACTTTAAGAAGGAGATATAC
ATATGGCTGTAATTAATTCAGCGGCACCGTCTCCGTTGCCGGAGAAAGAGAAGGTGGAAGGTGAGAGACG
GTGTCATGTTGCGTGGACAAGTGTACAACAAGAGAATTGGGAGGGTGAACTTACTGTCCAAGGAAAGATA
CCCACTTGGCTGAATGGTACGTACCTAAGAAACGGTCCTGGTCTATGGAACATTGGAGACCACGATTTCC
GGCATCTCTTCGACGGCTACTCCACACTCGTCAAGCTTCAATTCGATGGCGGTCGTATATTCGCCGCCCA
CCGTCTCCTTGAATCCGACGCTTACAAAGCCGCCAAGAAACACAATAGGCTTTGTTACCGTGAATTCTCC
GAGACTCCAAAATCGGTGATCATAAACAAAAACCCTTTCTCCGGGATCGGAGAAATCGTCAGGCTTTTCT
CCGGAGAGTCTTTAACGGACAACGCCAACACCGGAGTGATCAAACTCGGTGACGGGCGGGTCATGTGTCT
GACGGAGACTCAAAAAGGATCGATTTTAGTCGACCATGAGACGCTAGAGACGATCGGGAAATTTGAGTAC
GACGACGTATTGTCCGATCATATGATCCAATCAGCGCATCCGATAGTGACGGAGACGGAGATGTGGACGT
TGATACCGGATTTGGTTAAACCGGGTTATCGGGTCGTGAGGATGGAAGCCGGGTCGAATAAAAGAGAGGT
TGTGGGGCGGGTGAGGTGTCGAAGTGGGTCGTGGGGACCCGGTTGGGTCCATTCGTTTGCGGTGACGGAG
AATTATGTTGTAATACCGGAAATGCCCCTGAGATATTCGGTGAAGAATCTTCTTAGAGCTGAGCCGACGC
CACTTTACAAGTTCGAGTGGTGTCCCCAAGACGGAGCTTTTATTCATGTCATGTCCAAACTCACCGGAGA
AGTCGTGGCTAGCGTGGAGGTTCCAGCATACGTAACGTTTCACTTCATAAACGCGTATGAAGAAGATAAA
AATGGCGATGGAAAAGCGACGGTCATCATTGCAGATTGTTGTGAACACAACGCCGATACTCGGATACTCG
ATATGCTCCGTCTCGATACCCTACGTTCTTCCCATGGTCACGACGTTTTACCCGATGCTAGGATCGGGAG
ATTCAGGATACCATTGGACGGGAGCAAATACGGGAAACTAGAGACAGCCGTGGAGGCAGAGAAGCATGGG
AGAGCGATGGATATGTGCAGCATCAATCCTTTGTATTTGGGTCAAAAATACCGTTACGTTTATGCATGCG
GTGCTCAACGACCTTGTAACTTCCCCAATGCTCTCTCCAAGGTTGATATTGTGGAGAAGAAAGTGAAGAA
CTGGCACGAGCATGGTATGATACCATCTGAACCATTCTTCGTGCCTCGACCCGGTGCAACCCATGAGGAT
GATGGAGTGGTGATATCGATAGTAAGTGAAGAAAATGGAGGAAGCTTTGCAATCTTGCTTGATGGGAGCT
CCTTTGAAGAAATAGCAAGAGCCAAGTTTCCCTATGGCCTTCCTTATGGCTTGCATGGTTGCTGGATCCC
CAAAGATTAAAAGCTTGCGGCCGCACTCGAGCACCACCACCACCACCACTGAGATCCGGCTGCTAACAAA
GCCCGAAAGGAAGCTGAGTTGGCTGCTGCCACCGCTGAGCAATAACTAGCATAACCCCTTGGGGCCTCTA
AACGGGTCTTGAGGGGTTTTTTGCTGAAAGGAGGAACTATATCCGGATTGGCGAATGGG
[124 nt withheld, positions 5310-5433]
C
[91 nt withheld, positions 5435-5525]
A
[49 nt withheld, positions 5527-5575]
CCTTTGACGTTGGAGTCCACGTTCTTT
[37 nt withheld, positions 5603-5639]
ACCCTATCTCGGTCTATTCTTTTGATTTATAAGGGATTTTGCCGATTTCGGCCTATTGGTTAAAAAATGA
GCTGATTTAACAAAAATTTAACGCGAATTTTAACAAAATATTAACGCTTACAATTTAGGTGGCACTTTTC
GGGGAAATGTGCGCGGAACCCCTATTTGTTTATTTTTCTAAATACATTCAAATATGTATCCGCTCATGAG
ACAATAACCCTGATAAATGCTTCAATAATATTGAAAAAGGAAGAGTATGAGTATTCAACATTTCCGTGTC
GCCCTTATTCCCTTTTTTGCGGCATTTTGCCTTCCTGTTTTTGCTCACCCAGAAACGCTGGTGAAAGTAA
AAGATGCTGAAGATCAGTTGGGTGCACGAGTGGGTTACATCGAACTGGATCTCAACAGCGGTAAGATCCT
TGAGAGTTTTCGCCCCGAAGAACGTTTTCCAATGATGAGCACTTTTAAAGTTCTGCTATGTGGCGCGGTA
TTATCCCGTATTGACGCCGGGCAAGAGCAACTCGGTCGCCGCATACACTATTCTCAGAATGACTTGGTTG
AGTACTCACCAGTCACAGAAAAGCATCTTACGGATGGCATGACAGTAAGAGAATTATGCAGTGCTGCCAT
AACCATGAGTGATAACACTGCGGCCAACTTACTTCTGACAACGATCGGAGGACCGAAGGAGCTAACCGCT
TTTTTGCACAACATGGGGGATCATGTAACTCGCCTTGATCGTTGGGAACCGGAGCTGAATGAAGCCATAC
CAAACGACGAGCGTGACACCACGATGCCTGCAGCAATGGCAACAACGTTGCGCAAACTATTAACTGGCGA
ACTACTTACTCTAGCTTCCCGGCAACAATTAATAGACTGGATGGAGGCGGATAAAGTTGCAGGACCACTT
CTGCGCTCGGCCCTTCCGGCTGGCTGGTTTATTGCTGATAAATCTGGAGCCGGTGAGCGTGGGTCTCGCG
GTATCATTGCAGCACTGGGGCCAGATGGTAAGCCCTCCCGTATCGTAGTTATCTACACGACGGGGAGTCA
GGCAACTATGGATGAACGAAATAGACAGATCGCTGAGATAGGTGCCTCACTGATTAAGCATTGGTAACTG
TCAGACCAAGTTTACTCATATATACTTTAGATTGATTTAAAACTTCATTTTTAATTTAAAAGGATCTAGG
TGAAGATCCTTTTTGATAATCTCATGACCAAAATCCCTTAACGTGAGTTTTCGTTCCACTGAGCGTCAGA
CCCCGTAGAAAAGATCAAAGGATCTTC
